>Addgene plasmid #215444 | pPB.DEST-Illusia | addgene full sequence | sequence record 473893 | Addgene Long Read Sequencing Result
CTAAATTGTAAGCGTTAATATTTTGTTAAAATTCGCGTTAAATTTTTGTTAAATCAGCTCATTTTTTAAC
CAATAGGCCGAAATCGGCAAAATCCCTTATAAATCAAAAGAATAGACCGAGATAGGGT
[37 nt withheld, positions 129-165]
AAAGAACGTGGACTCCAACGTCAAAGG
[49 nt withheld, positions 193-241]
T
[91 nt withheld, positions 243-333]
G
[124 nt withheld, positions 335-458]
CCCATTCGCCATTCAGGCTGCGCAACTGTTGGGAAGGGCGATCGGTGCGGGCCTCTTCGCTATTACGCCA
GCTGGCGAAAGGGGGATGTGCTGCAAGGCGATTAAGTTGGGTAACGCCAGGGTTTTCCCAGTCACGACGT
TGTAAAACGACGGCCAGTGAGCGCGCGTAATACGACTCACTATAGGGCGAATTGGGGCGCGCCATTCTAG
ATTAACCCTAGAAAGATAGTCTGCGTAAAATTGACGCATGCATTCTTGAAATATTGCTCTCTCTTTCTAA
ATAGCGCGAATCCGTCGCTGTGCATTTAGGACATCTCAGTCGCCGCTTGGAGCTCCCGTGAGGCGTGCTT
GTCAATGCGGTAAGTGTCACTGATTTTGAACTATAACGACCGCGTGAGTCAAAATGACGCATGATTATCT
TTTACGTGACTTTTAAGATTTAACTCATACGATAATTATATTGTTATTTCATGTTCTACTTACGTGATAA
CTTATTATATATATATTTTCTTGTTATAGATATCAACTAGAATGCTAGCATGGGCCCATCTCGACATTGA
TTATTGACTAGTTATTAATAGTAATCAATTACGGGGTCATTAGTTCATAGCCCATATATGGAGTTCCGCG
TTACATAACTTACGGTAAATGGCCCGCCTGGCTGACCGCCCAACGACCCCCGCCCATTGACGTCAATAAT
GACGTATGTTCCCATAGTAACGCCAATAGGGACTTTCCATTGACGTCAATGGGTGGAGTATTTACGGTAA
ACTGCCCACTTGGCAGTACATCAAGTGTATCATATGCCAAGTACGCCCCCTATTGACGTCAATGACGGTA
AATGGCCCGCCTGGCATTATGCCCAGTACATGACCTTATGGGACTTTCCTACTTGGCAGTACATCTACGT
ATTAGTCATCGCTATTACCATGGTCGAGGTGAGCCCCACGTTCTGCTTCACTCTCCCCATCTCCCCCCCC
TCCCCACCCCCAATTTTGTATTTATTTATTTTTTAATTATTTTGTGCAGCGATGGGGGCGGGGGGGGGGG
GGGGGCGCGCGCCAGGCGGGGCGGGGCGGGGCGAGGGGCGGGGCGGGGCGAGGCGGAGAGGTGCGGCGGC
AGCCAATCAGAGCGGCGCGCTCCGAAAGTTTCCTTTTATGGCGAGGCGGCGGCGGCGGCGGCCCTATAAA
AAGCGAAGCGCGCGGCGGGCGGGAGTCGCTGCGCGCTGCCTTCGCCCCGTGCCCCGCTCCGCCGCCGCCT
CGCGCCGCCCGCCCCGGCTCTGACTGACCGCGTTACTCCCACAGGTGAGCGGGCGGGACGGCCCTTCTCC
TCCGGGCTGTAATTAGCGCTTGGTTTAATGACGGCTTGTTTCTTTTCTGTGGCTGCGTGAAAGCCTTGAG
GGGCTCCGGGAGGGCCCTTTGTGCGGGGGGAGCGGCTCGGGGGGTGCGTGCGTGTGTGTGTGCGTGGGGA
GCGCCGCGTGCGGCTCCGCGCTGCCCGGCGGCTGTGAGCGCTGCGGGCGCGGCGCGGGGCTTTGTGCGCT
CCGCAGTGTGCGCGAGGGGAGCGCGGCCGGGGGCGGTGCCCCGCGGTGCGGGGGGGGCTGCGAGGGGAAC
AAAGGCTGCGTGCGGGGTGTGTGCGTGGGGGGGTGAGCAGGGGGTGTGGGCGCGTCGGTCGGGCTGCAAC
CCCCCCTGCACCCCCCTCCCCGAGTTGCTGAGCACGGCCCGGCTTCGGGTGCGGGGCTCCGTACGGGGCG
TGGCGCGGGGCTCGCCGTGCCGGGCGGGGGGTGGCGGCAGGTGGGGGTGCCGGGCGGGGCGGGGCCGCCT
CGGGCCGGGGAGGGCTCGGGGGAGGGGCGCGGCGGCCCCCGGAGCGCCGGCGGCTGTCGAGGCGCGGCGA
GCCGCAGCCATTGCCTTTTATGGTAATCGTGCGAGAGGGCGCAGGGACTTCCTTTGTCCCAAATCTGTGC
GGAGCCGAAATCTGGGAGGCGCCGCCGCACCCCCTCTAGCGGGCGCGGGGCGAAGCGGTGCGGCGCCGGC
AGGAAGGAAATGGGCGGGGAGGGCCTTCGTGCGTCGCCGCGCCGCCGTCCCCTTCTCCCTCTCCAGCCTC
GGGGCTGTCCGCGGGGGGACGGCTGCCTTCGGGGGGGACGGGGCAGGGCGGGGTTCGGCTTCTGGCGTGT
GACCGGCGGCTCTAGAGCCTCTGCTAACCATGTTCATGCCTTCTTCTTTTTCCTACAGCTCCTGGGCAAC
GTGCTGGTTATTGTGCTGTCTCATCATTTTGGCAAAGAATTCAGATCTGCGGCCGCCTCGAGAAGCTTGA
TCAACAAGTTTGTACAAAAAAAGCAGGCTAGCGTCGACGCCACCATGGGCTGCATCAAGAGCAAGCGCAA
GGACAACCTGAACGACGACGGCGTGGACTCTAGAATGGTGAGCAAGGGCGAGGAGCTGTTCACCGGGGTG
GTGCCCATCCTGGTCGAGCTGGACGGCGACGTAAACGGCCACAAGTTCAGCGTGTCCGGCGAGGGCGAGG
GCGATGCCACCTACGGCAAGCTGACCCTGAAGCTTCTATGCACCACCGGCAAGCTGCCCGTGCCCTGGCC
CACCCTCGTGACCACCCTGGGCTACGGCCTGCAGTGCTTCGCCCGCTACCCCGACCACATGAAGCAGCAC
GACTTCTTCAAGTCCGCCATGCCCGAAGGCTACGTCCAGGAGCGCACCATCTTCTTCAAGGACGACGGCA
ACTACAAGACCCGCGCCGAGGTGAAGTTCGAGGGCGACACCCTGGTGAACCGCATCGAGCTGAAGGGCAT
CGACTTCAAGGAGGACGGCAACATCCTGGGGCACAAGCTGGAGTACAACTACAACAGCCACAACGTCTAT
ATCACCGCCGACAAGCAGAAGAACGGCATCAAGGCCAACTTCAAGATCCGCCACAACATCGAGGACGGCG
GCGTGCAGCTCGCCGACCACTACCAGCAGAACACCCCCATCGGCGACGGCCCCGTGCTGCTGCCCGACAA
CCACTACCTGAGCTACCAGTCCGCCCTGTTCAAAGACCCCAACGAGAAGCGCGATCACATGGTCCTGCTG
GAGTTCCTGACCGCCGCCGGGATCACTGAGGGCATGAACGAGCTGTACCTCGAGGAAGGTTCCCAATTCT
GGGTAACGGTGCAGAGGACTGAGGCCGCCGAGCGCTGTGGCCTGCATGGCTCCTACGTGCTGAGGGTGGA
GGCTGAAAGGCTGACTCTCCTGACCGTGGGGGCCCAGAGTCAGATACTGGAGCCACTCCTGTCCTGGCCC
TACACTCTGTTGCGTCGCTATGGCCGGGACAAGGTCATGTTCTCTTTCGAGGCCGGCCGCCGCTGCCCCT
CAGGCCCTGGAACCTTCACCTTCCAGACGGCACAGGGAAATGACATCTTCCAGGCAGTTGAGACTGCCAT
CCACCGGCAGAAGGCCCAGGGAAAGGCCGGAGGTACCAGTGCTGGTGGTAGTGCTGGTGGTAGTGCTGGT
GGTAGTGCTGGTGGTAGTGCTGGTGGTTCCGGCAGTGCTGGTGGTAGTGCTGGTGGTAGTACCAGTGCTG
GTGGTAGTGCTGGTGGTAGTGCTGGTGGTAGTGCTGGTGGTAGTGCTGGTGGTTCCGGCAGTGCTGGTGG
TAGTGCTGGTGGTAGTACCAGTGCTGGTGGTAGTGCTGGTGGTAGTGCTGGTGGTAGTGCTGGTGGTAGT
GCTGGTGGTTCCGGCAGTGCTGGTGGTAGTGCTGGTGGTAGTACCAGTGCTGGTGGTAGTGCTGGTGGTA
GTGCTGGTGGTAGTGCTGGTGGTAGTGCTGGTGGTTCCGGAAAAGGAGAGTATAAGCCGAATGTCGTGAC
TACAGTAGCCAGTAAGTATATTCCTAATGAAGGTACGGACTGGAAAGCCAATGGCGGCCGCATGGTGAGC
AAGGGCGAGGAGCTGTTCACCGGGGTGGTGCCCATCCTGGTCGAGCTGGACGGCGACGTAAACGGCCACA
AGTTCAGCGTGTCCGGCGAGGGCGAGGGCGATGCCACCTACGGCAAGCTGACCCTGAAGTTCATCTGCAC
CACCGGCAAGCTGCCCGTGCCCTGGCCCACCCTCGTGACCACCCTGTCCTGGGGCGTGCAGTGCTTCGCC
CGCTACCCCGACCACATGAAGCAGCACGACTTCTTCAAGTCCGCCATGCCCGAAGGCTACGTCCAGGAGC
GCACCATCTTCTTCAAGGACGACGGCAACTACAAGACCCGCGCCGAGGTGAAGTTCGAGGGCGACACCCT
GGTGAACCGCATCGAGCTGAAGGGCATCGACTTCAAGGAGGACGGCAACATCCTGGGGCACAAGCTGGAG
TACAACTACTTTAGCGACAACGTCTATATCACCGCCGACAAGCAGAAGAACGGCATCAAGGCCAACTTCA
AGATCCGCCACAACATCGAGGACGGCGGCGTGCAGCTCGCCGACCACTACCAGCAGAACACCCCCATCGG
CGACGGCCCCGTGCTGCTGCCCGACAACCACTACCTGAGCACCCAGTCCAAGCTGAGCAAAGACCCCAAC
GAGAAGCGCGATCACATGGTCCTGCTGGAGTTCGTGACCGCCGCCGGGATCACTCTCGGCATGGACGAGC
TGTACAAGTAATGAGAATTCACCCAGCTTTCTTGTACAAAGTGGTTGATCATCGATGATCTAGAGCTCGC
TGATCAGCCTCGACTGTGCCTTCTAGTTGCCAGCCATCTGTTGTTTGCCCCTCCCCCGTGCCTTCCTTGA
CCCTGGAAGGTGCCACTCCCACTGTCCTTTCCTAATAAAATGAGGAAATTGCATCGCATTGTCTGAGTAG
GTGTCATTCTATTCTGGGGGGTGGGGTGGGGCAGGACAGCAAGGGGGAGGATTGGGAAGACAATAGCAGG
CATGCTGGGGATGCGGTGGGCTCTATGGCTTCTGAGGCGGAAAGAACCTGCAGCCCAAGCTTGGCGTAAT
CATGGTCATAGCTGTTTCCTGTGTGAAATTGTTATCCGCTCACAATTCCACACAACATACGAGCCGGAAG
CATAAAGTGTAAAGCCTGGGGTGCCTAATGAGTGAGCTAACTCACATTAATTGCGTTGCGCTCACTGCCC
GCTTTCCAGTCGGGAAACCTGTCGTGCCAGCGGATCCATTCATGAATGAATTCATGTCGACATACTAGTT
AAAAGTTTTGTTACTTTATAGAAGAAATTTTGAGTTTTTGTTTTTTTTTAATAAATAAATAAACATAAAT
AAATTGTTTGTTGAATTTATTATTAGTATGTAAGTGTAAATATAATAAAACTTAATATCTATTCAAATTA
ATAAATAAACCTCGATATACAGACCGATAAAACACATGCGTCAATTTTACGCATGATTATCTTTAACGTA
CGTCACAATATGATTATCTTTCTAGGGTTAATCTAGTATACGCGTATGCGGCCGCTTAATTAATCCAGCT
TTTGTTCCCTTTAGTGAGGGTTAATTGCGCGCTTGGCGTAATCATGGTCATAGCTGTTTCCTGTGTGAAA
TTGTTATCCGCTCACAATTCCACACAACATACGAGCCGGAAGCATAAAGTGTAAAGCCTGGGGTGCCTAA
TGAGTGAGCTAACTCACATTAATTGCGTTGCGCTCACTGCCCGCTTTCCAGTCGGGAAACCTGTCGTGCC
AGCTGCATTAATGAATCGGCCAACGCGCGGGGAGAGGCGGTTTGCGTATTGGGCGCTCTTCCGCTTCCTC
GCTCACTGACTCGCTGCGCTCGGTCGTTCGGCTGCGGCGAGCGGTATCAGCTCACTCAAAGGCGGTAATA
CGGTTATCCACAGAATCAGGGGATAACGCAGGAAAGAACATGTGAGCAAAAGGCCAGCAAAAGGCCAGGA
ACCGTAAAAAGGCCGCGTTGCTGGCGTTTTTCCATAGGCTCCGCCCCCCTGACGAGCATCACAAAAATCG
ACGCTCAAGTCAGAGGTGGCGAAACCCGACAGGACTATAAAGATACCAGGCGTTTCCCCCTGGAAGCTCC
CTCGTGCGCTCTCCTGTTCCGACCCTGCCGCTTACCGGATACCTGTCCGCCTTTCTCCCTTCGGGAAGCG
TGGCGCTTTCTCATAGCTCACGCTGTAGGTATCTCAGTTCGGTGTAGGTCGTTCGCTCCAAGCTGGGCTG
TGTGCACGAACCCCCCGTTCAGCCCGACCGCTGCGCCTTATCCGGTAACTATCGTCTTGAGTCCAACCCG
GTAAGACACGACTTATCGCCACTGGCAGCAGCCACTGGTAACAGGATTAGCAGAGCGAGGTATGTAGGCG
GTGCTACAGAGTTCTTGAAGTGGTGGCCTAACTACGGCTACACTAGAAGAACAGTATTTGGTATCTGCGC
TCTGCTGAAGCCAGTTACCTTCGGAAAAAGAGTTGGTAGCTCTTGATCCGGCAAACAAACCACCGCTGGT
AGCGGTGGTTTTTTTGTTTGCAAGCAGCAGATTACGCGCAGAAAAAAAGGATCTCAAGAAGATCCTTTGA
TCTTTTCTACGGGGTCTGACGCTCAGTGGAACGAAAACTCACGTTAAGGGATTTTGGTCATGAGATTATC
AAAAAGGATCTTCACCTAGATCCTTTTAAATTAAAAATGAAGTTTTAAATCAATCTAAAGTATATATGAG
TAAACTTGGTCTGACAGTTACCAATGCTTAATCAGTGAGGCACCTATCTCAGCGATCTGTCTATTTCGTT
CATCCATAGTTGCCTGACTCCCCGTCGTGTAGATAACTACGATACGGGAGGGCTTACCATCTGGCCCCAG
TGCTGCAATGATACCGCGAGACCCACGCTCACCGGCTCCAGATTTATCAGCAATAAACCAGCCAGCCGGA
AGGGCCGAGCGCAGAAGTGGTCCTGCAACTTTATCCGCCTCCATCCAGTCTATTAATTGTTGCCGGGAAG
CTAGAGTAAGTAGTTCGCCAGTTAATAGTTTGCGCAACGTTGTTGCCATTGCTACAGGCATCGTGGTGTC
ACGCTCGTCGTTTGGTATGGCTTCATTCAGCTCCGGTTCCCAACGATCAAGGCGAGTTACATGATCCCCC
ATGTTGTGCAAAAAAGCGGTTAGCTCCTTCGGTCCTCCGATCGTTGTCAGAAGTAAGTTGGCCGCAGTGT
TATCACTCATGGTTATGGCAGCACTGCATAATTCTCTTACTGTCATGCCATCCGTAAGATGCTTTTCTGT
GACTGGTGAGTACTCAACCAAGTCATTCTGAGAATAGTGTATGCGGCGACCGAGTTGCTCTTGCCCGGCG
TCAATACGGGATAATACCGCGCCACATAGCAGAACTTTAAAAGTGCTCATCATTGGAAAACGTTCTTCGG
GGCGAAAACTCTCAAGGATCTTACCGCTGTTGAGATCCAGTTCGATGTAACCCACTCGTGCACCCAACTG
ATCTTCAGCATCTTTTACTTTCACCAGCGTTTCTGGGTGAGCAAAAACAGGAAGGCAAAATGCCGCAAAA
AAGGGAATAAGGGCGACACGGAAATGTTGAATACTCATACTCTTCCTTTTTCAATATTATTGAAGCATTT
ATCAGGGTTATTGTCTCATGAGCGGATACATATTTGAATGTATTTAGAAAAATAAACAAATAGGGGTTCC
GCGCACATTTCCCCGAAAAGTGCCAC
Features (pLannotate 1.2.2; 27 found; start..end, strand, type, name):
     30..458     -  rep_origin     f1 ori (sequence partly withheld): f1 bacteriophage origin of replication; arrow indicates direction of (+) strand synthesis
    463..618     -  CDS            lacZα (fragment): LacZα fragment of β-galactosidase; lacZ fragment
    626..644     +  promoter       T7 promoter: promoter for bacteriophage T7 RNA polymerase
   1011..1390    +  enhancer       CMV enhancer: human cytomegalovirus immediate early enhancer
   1392..1669    +  promoter       chicken β-actin promoter: No description available
   1670..2686    +  intron         chimeric intron: chimera between introns from chicken β-actin and rabbit β-globin
   2684..2740    +  CDS            HBB (fragment): HBB_LEPEU - Experimental evidence at protein level: Swiss-Prot protein existence level 1. Involved in oxygen transport from the lung to the various peripheral tissues. From Lepus europaeus (European hare).
   2772..2797    +  protein_bind   attB1: mutant version of attB; recombination site for the Gateway® BP reaction BP Clonase™
   2813..2872    +  CDS            Lyn (fragment): LYN_MOUSE - Experimental evidence at protein level: Swiss-Prot protein existence level 1. Non-receptor tyrosine-protein kinase that transmits signals from cell surface receptors and plays an important role in the regulation of innate and adaptive immune responses, hematopoiesis, responses to growth factors and cytokines, integrin signaling, but also responses to DNA damage and genotoxic agents. Functions primarily as negative regulator, but can also function as activator, depending on the context. Required for the initiation of the B-cell response, but also for its down-regulation and terminat
   2873..3586    +  CDS            YPet: YPet is a basic (constitutively fluorescent) yellow fluorescent protein published in 2005, derived from Aequorea victoria. It has moderate acid sensitivity.
   3575..3913    +  CDS            DOK1 (fragment): DOK1_HUMAN - Experimental evidence at protein level: Swiss-Prot protein existence level 1. DOK proteins are enzymatically inert adaptor or scaffolding proteins. They provide a docking platform for the assembly of multimolecular signaling complexes. DOK1 appears to be a negative regulator of the insulin signaling pathway. Modulates integrin activation by competing with talin for the same binding site on ITGB3. From Homo sapiens (Human).
   4370..5089    +  CDS            mTurquoise2: enhanced monomeric variant of CFP (Goedhart et al., 2012) mammalian codon-optimized
   5099..5123    -  protein_bind   attB2: mutant version of attB; recombination site for the Gateway® BP reaction BP Clonase™
   5162..5386    +  polyA_signal   bGH poly(A) signal: bovine growth hormone polyadenylation signal
   5390..5406    +  promoter       SV40 promoter (fragment): SV40 enhancer and early promoter
   5457..5473    -  protein_bind   lac operator: The lac repressor binds to the lac operator to inhibit transcription in E. coli. This inhibition can be relieved by adding lactose or isopropyl-β-D-thiogalactopyranoside (IPTG). lac repressor encoded by lacI
   5481..5511    -  promoter       lac promoter: promoter for the E. coli lac operon
   5526..5547    -  protein_bind   CAP binding site: CAP binding activates transcription in the presence of cAMP. E. coli catabolite activator protein
   5560..5599    -  CDS            lacI (fragment): lac repressor; lacI; The lac repressor binds to the lac operator to inhibit transcription in E. coli. This inhibition can be relieved by adding lactose or isopropyl-β-D-thiogalactopyranoside (IPTG).
   5926..5944    -  promoter       T3 promoter: promoter for bacteriophage T3 RNA polymerase
   5989..6005    -  protein_bind   lac operator: The lac repressor binds to the lac operator to inhibit transcription in E. coli. This inhibition can be relieved by adding lactose or isopropyl-β-D-thiogalactopyranoside (IPTG). lac repressor encoded by lacI
   6013..6043    -  promoter       lac promoter: promoter for the E. coli lac operon
   6058..6079    -  protein_bind   CAP binding site: CAP binding activates transcription in the presence of cAMP. E. coli catabolite activator protein
   6092..6184    -  CDS            lacI (fragment): lac repressor; lacI; The lac repressor binds to the lac operator to inhibit transcription in E. coli. This inhibition can be relieved by adding lactose or isopropyl-β-D-thiogalactopyranoside (IPTG).
   6367..6955    -  rep_origin     ori: high-copy-number ColE1/pMB1/pBR322/pUC origin of replication
   7126..7986    -  CDS            AmpR: β-lactamase; bla; confers resistance to ampicillin, carbenicillin, and related antibiotics
   7987..8091    -  promoter       AmpR promoter: bla
