[The description below was written by a language model from this plasmid's Addgene catalogue record and pLannotate feature annotations shown in this document.]
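Description:
pPB.DEST-Illusia is a mammalian expression plasmid of about 8.1 kb, built on the pPB.DEST piggyBac backbone and intended for transposon-based stable expression. In bacteria it is maintained through a high-copy ColE1/pUC-type origin and selected with ampicillin via the β-lactamase gene. An f1 origin, T7 and T3 promoters, and several lacZα/lac promoter/lacI remnants are cloning-vector leftovers with no evident role in the payload. The automated feature table does not annotate the piggyBac terminal repeats, although the catalogue vector type implies that they flank the expression cassette. No mammalian selection marker is annotated either; only a very short SV40 promoter fragment lies downstream of the cassette.

The payload is Illusia, a synthetic insert of roughly 2.3 kb described as a FRET reporter for integrin phosphorylation. It was introduced by Gateway cloning and sits between attB1 and attB2 sites. Expression is driven by the CAG promoter (CMV enhancer, chicken β-actin promoter and a chimeric β-actin/β-globin intron) and terminated by the bovine growth hormone polyadenylation signal. The annotated open reading frame begins with a short Lyn-derived fragment, an element commonly used as an acylation motif for plasma-membrane targeting. This is followed by the yellow acceptor YPet, a fragment of human DOK1 (an adaptor that competes with talin for binding to integrin β tails), an unannotated stretch of about 450 bp, and the cyan donor mTurquoise2. The record does not say what the unannotated region encodes. The layout is consistent with a single-chain biosensor in which a phosphorylation-dependent interaction changes the FRET between mTurquoise2 and YPet. The associated work concerns integrin β1 phosphorylation in invading breast cancer cells, which suggests use in live-cell imaging of stably expressing cells.
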