Addgene plasmid #215444: pPB.DEST-Illusia
Purpose: Piggybac expression vector with Illusia FRET reporter for integrin phosphorylation
Depositing lab: Johanna Ivaska. Depositing organization: Turku Bioscience Centre. Publication: Dynamic regulation of integrin beta1 phosphorylation supports invasion of breast cancer cells. Conway JRW, Joshi O, Kaivola J, Follain G, Gounis M, Kuhl D, Ivaska J. Nat Cell Biol. 2025 May 26. doi: 10.1038/s41556-025-01663-4. PubMed 40419795.
Backbone
  Vector backbone: pPB.DEST
  Total vector size (bp): 8104
  Vector type: Mammalian Expression ; Transposon-based stable expression
Growth in bacteria
  Bacterial resistance: Ampicillin, 100 μg/mL
  Growth temperature: 37°C
  Growth strain: NEB Stable
  Copy number: High Copy
Gene/Insert
  Gene/Insert name: Illusia
  Species: Synthetic
  Insert size (bp): 2274
  Promoter: CAG
  Cloning method: Gateway Cloning
  Sequencing primers: 5′ CAG_F; 3′ BGH_R
Terms and licenses: Academic/Nonprofit Terms; Industry Terms
How to cite: pPB.DEST-Illusia was a gift from Johanna Ivaska (Addgene plasmid # 215444 ; http://n2t.net/addgene:215444 ; RRID:Addgene_215444)
